>Addgene plasmid #98515 | BB1_12_pDAS1 | addgene full sequence | sequence record 191949 | Addgene NGS Result
GTAAAACGACGGCCAGTTTATCTAGTCAGCTTGATTCTAGCTGATCGTGGACCGGAAGGTGAGCCAGTGA
GTTGATTGCAGTCCAGTTACGCTGGAGTCTGAGGCTCGTCCTGAATGATATGCGGCCTCGAATTCGAAGA
CGCGGAGAATGATATAAACAACAATTGAGTGACAGGTCTACTTTGTTCTCAAAAGGCCATAACCATCTGT
TTGCATCTCTTATCACCACACCATCCTCCTCATCTGGCCTTCAATTGTGGGGAACAACTAGCATCCCAAC
ACCAGACTAACTCCACCCAGATGAAACCAGTTGTCGCTTACCAGTCAATGAATGTTGAGCTAACGTTCCT
TGAAACTCGAATGATCCCAGCCTTGCTGCGTATCATCCCTCCGCTATTCCGCCGCTTGCTCCAACCATGT
TTCCGCCTTTTTCGAACAAGTTCAAATACCTATCTTTGGCAGGACTTTTCCTCCTGCCTTTTTTAGCCTC
AGTTCTCGGTTAGCCTCTAGGCAAATTCTGTTCTTCATACCTATATCAACTTTTCATCAGATAGCCTTTG
GGTTCAAAAAAGAACTAAAGCAGGATGCCTGATATATAAATCCCAGATGATCTGCTTTTGAAACTATTTT
CAGTATCTTGATTCGTTTACTTACAAACAACTATTGTTGATTTTATCTGGAGAATAATCGAACAAACATG
GCGTCTTCGAATTCGCGCGTGATCTTACGGCATTATACGTATGATCGGTCCACGATCAGCTAGATTATCT
AGTCAGCTTGATGTCATAGCTGTTTCCTGAGGCTCAATACTGACCATTTAAATCATACCTGACCTCCATA
GCAGAAAGTCAAAAGCCTCCGACCGGAGGCTTTTGACTTGATCGGCACGTAAGAGGTTCCAACTTTCACC
ATAATGAAATAAGATCACTACCGGGCGTATTTTTTGAGTTATCGAGATTTTCAGGAGCTAAGGAAGCTAA
AATGAGCCATATTCAACGGGAAACGTCTTGCTTGAAGCCGCGATTAAATTCCAACATGGATGCTGATTTA
TATGGGTATAAATGGGCTCGCGATAATGTCGGGCAATCAGGTGCGACAATCTATCGATTGTATGGGAAGC
CCGATGCGCCAGAGTTGTTTCTGAAACATGGCAAAGGTAGCGTTGCCAATGATGTTACAGATGAGATGGT
CAGGCTAAACTGGCTGACGGAATTTATGCCTCTTCCGACCATCAAGCATTTTATCCGTACTCCTGATGAT
GCATGGTTACTCACCACTGCGATCCCAGGGAAAACAGCATTCCAGGTATTAGAAGAATATCCTGATTCAG
GTGAAAATATTGTTGATGCGCTGGCAGTGTTCCTGCGCCGGTTGCATTCGATTCCTGTTTGTAATTGTCC
TTTTAACGGCGATCGCGTATTTCGTCTCGCTCAGGCGCAATCACGAATGAATAACGGTTTGGTTGGTGCG
AGTGATTTTGATGACGAGCGTAATGGCTGGCCTGTTGAACAAGTCTGGAAAGAAATGCATAAACTCTTGC
CATTCTCACCGGATTCAGTCGTCACTCATGGTGATTTCTCACTTGATAACCTTATTTTTGACGAGGGGAA
ATTAATAGGTTGTATTGATGTTGGACGAGTCGGAATCGCAGACCGATACCAGGATCTTGCCATCCTATGG
AACTGCCTCGGTGAGTTTTCTCCTTCATTACAGAAACGGCTTTTTCAAAAATATGGTATTGATAATCCTG
ATATGAATAAATTGCAGTTTCACTTGATGCTCGATGAGTTTTTCTAATGAGGACCTAAATGTAATCACCT
GGCTCACCTTCGGGTGGGCCTTTCTGCGTTGCTGGCGTTTTTCCATAGGCTCCGCCCCCCTGACGAGCAT
CACAAAAATCGATGCTCAAGTCAGAGGTGGCGAAACCCGACAGGACTATAAAGATACCAGGCGTTTCCCC
CTGGAAGCTCCCTCGTGCGCTCTCCTGTTCCGACCCTGCCGCTTACCGGATACCTGTCCGCCTTTCTCCC
TTCGGGAAGCGTGGCGCTTTCTCATAGCTCACGCTGTAGGTATCTCAGTTCGGTGTAGGTCGTTCGCTCC
AAGCTGGGCTGTGTGCACGAACCCCCCGTTCAGCCCGACCGCTGCGCCTTATCCGGTAACTATCGTCTTG
AGTCCAACCCGGTAAGACACGACTTATCGCCACTGGCAGCAGCCACTGGTAACAGGATTAGCAGAGCGAG
GTATGTAGGCGGTGCTACAGAGTTCTTGAAGTGGTGGCCTAACTACGGCTACACTAGAAGAACAGTATTT
GGTATCTGCGCTCTGCTGAAGCCAGTTACCTCGGAAAAAGAGTTGGTAGCTCTTGATCCGGCAAACAAAC
CACCGCTGGTAGCGGTGGTTTTTTTGTTTGCAAGCAGCAGATTACGCGCAGAAAAAAAGGATCTCAAGAA
GATCCTTTGATTTTCTACCGAAGAAAGGCCCACCCGT
Features (pLannotate 1.2.2; 7 found; start..end, strand, type, name):
    847..878     +  terminator     tonB terminator: bidirectional E. coli tonB-P14 transcription terminator
    879..981     +  promoter       cat promoter: promoter of the E. coli cat gene encoding chloramphenicol acetyltransferase
    982..1797    +  CDS            KanR: aminoglycoside phosphotransferase; aph(3')-Ia; confers resistance to kanamycin in bacteria or G418 (Geneticin®) in eukaryotes
   1821..1848    +  terminator     T7Te terminator: phage T7 early transcription terminator
   1860..2447    -  rep_origin     ori: high-copy-number ColE1/pMB1/pBR322/pUC origin of replication
   2469..1       -  terminator     T3Te terminator (fragment) (across the origin): phage T3 early transcription terminator
   2487..17      -  CDS            lacZα (fragment) (across the origin): LacZα fragment of β-galactosidase; lacZ fragment
