[The description below was written by a language model from this plasmid's Addgene catalogue record and pLannotate feature annotations shown in this document.]
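Description:
BB1_12_pDAS1 is a level-one ("BB1") part plasmid from the GoldenPiCS toolkit, a Golden Gate-derived modular cloning system built for synthetic biology in the yeast Pichia pastoris. Although catalogued as a bacterial expression vector, it functions as a small E. coli storage and donor plasmid for a single genetic part, not as an expression construct in its own right. The sequenced plasmid is about 2.5 kb, consistent with the 1.9 kb BB1 backbone plus the insert. It is maintained at high copy number through a ColE1/pUC-type origin of replication and selected with kanamycin. Resistance comes from an aph(3')-Ia aminoglycoside phosphotransferase gene driven by the cat promoter. The marker and origin are bracketed by transcription terminators (tonB, T7Te and a T3Te fragment), which insulate the cloned part from backbone read-through. A short residual lacZα fragment is also detected next to the cloning region.

The payload is a 554 bp DAS1 promoter, from which internal BsaI and BpiI recognition sites were removed so that the part is compatible with the type IIS enzymes used in Golden Gate assembly. It was inserted using BpiI sites that were destroyed during cloning. The automated annotation did not label the promoter itself, which presumably lies in the unannotated stretch of the sequence upstream of the tonB terminator. The "12" in the name probably denotes the fusion-site position reserved for promoters, though the record does not say so explicitly. The plasmid's typical use is as a promoter module to be combined with coding-sequence and terminator modules into expression units for P. pastoris.
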