Addgene plasmid #98515: BB1_12_pDAS1
Purpose: BB1 with insert: promoter PDAS1
Depositing lab: Brigitte Gasser & Diethard Mattanovich & Michael Sauer. Depositing organization: Universitaet fur Bodenkultur Wien (BOKU-WIEN). Publication: GoldenPiCS: a Golden Gate-derived modular cloning system for applied synthetic biology in the yeast Pichia pastoris. Prielhofer R, Barrero JJ, Steuer S, Gassler T, Zahrl R, Baumann K, Sauer M, Mattanovich D, Gasser B, Marx H. BMC Syst Biol. 2017 Dec 8;11(1):123. doi: 10.1186/s12918-017-0492-3. PubMed 29221460.
Backbone
  Vector backbone: BB1
  Backbone size w/o insert (bp): 1936
  Vector type: Bacterial Expression
Growth in bacteria
  Bacterial resistance: Kanamycin, 50 μg/mL
  Growth temperature: 37°C
  Growth strain: DH10B
  Copy number: High Copy
Gene/Insert
  Gene/Insert name: DAS1 promoter
  Insert size (bp): 554
  Mutation: Internal BsaI and BpiI sites removed from insert
  Cloning method: Restriction Enzyme; 5′ cloning site BpiI (destroyed during cloning); 3′ cloning site BpiI (destroyed during cloning)
  Sequencing primers: 5′ 5'-GTAAAACGACGGCCAGTT-3' (M13-Fwd); 3′ 5´-CAGGAAACAGCTATGAC-3' (M13-Rev)
Terms and licenses: Academic/Nonprofit Terms; Industry Terms: Not Available to Industry
How to cite: BB1_12_pDAS1 was a gift from Brigitte Gasser & Diethard Mattanovich & Michael Sauer (Addgene plasmid # 98515 ; http://n2t.net/addgene:98515 ; RRID:Addgene_98515)
